>Addgene plasmid #228684 | pMY.005 | addgene full sequence | sequence record 456185 | Addgene NGS Result
TCGGTCTCAAACGCCTTGCCAACAGGGAGTTCTTCAGAGACATGGAGGCTCAAAACGAAATTATTGACAG
CCTAGACATCAATAGTCATACAACAGAAAGCGACCACCCAACTTTGGCTGATAATAGCGTATAAACAATG
CATACTTTGTACGTTCAAAATACAATGCAGTAGATATATTTATGCATATTACATATAATACATATCACAT
AGGAAGCAACAGGCGCGTTGGACTTTTAATTTTCGAGGACCGCGAATCCTTACATCACACCCAATCCCCC
ACAAGTGATCCCCCACACACCATAGCTTCAAAATGTTTCTACTCCTTTTTTACTCTTCCAGATTTTCTCG
GACTCCGCGCATCGCCGTACCACTTCAAAACACCCAAGCACAGCATACTAAATTTCCCCTCTTTCTTCCT
CTAGGGTGTCGTTAATTACCCGTACTAAAGGTTTGGAAAAGAAAAAAGACACCGCCTCGTTTCTTTTTCT
TCGTCGAAAAAGGCAATAAAAATTTTTATCACGTTTCTTTTTCTTGAAAATTTTTTTTTTTGATTTTTTT
CTCTTTCGATGACCTCCCATTGATATTTAAGTTAATAAACGGTCATCAATTTCTCAAGTTTCAGTTTCAT
TTTTCTTGTTCTATTACAACTTTTTTTACTTCTTGCTCATTAGAAAGAAAGCATAGCAATCTAATCTAAG
TTTTAATTACAAATCAAGATGAGACCAGACCAATAAAAAACGCCCGGCGGCAACCGAGCGTTCTGAACAA
ATCCAGATGGAGTTCTGAGGTCATTACTGGATCTATCAACAGGAGTCCAAGCGAGCTCGATATCAAATTA
CGCCCCGCCCTGCCACTCATCGCAGTACTGTTGTAATTCATTAAGCATTCTGCCGACATGGAAGCCATCA
CAAACGGCATGATGAACCTGAATCGCCAGCGGCATCAGCACCTTGTCGCCTTGCGTATAATATTTGCCCA
TGGTGAAAACGGGGGCGAAGAAGTTGTCCATATTGGCCACGTTTAAATCAAAACTGGTGAAACTCACCCA
GGGATTGGCTGAAACGAAAAACATATTCTCAATAAACCCTTTAGGGAAATAGGCCAGGTTTTCACCGTAA
CACGCCACATCTTGCGAATATATGTGTAGAAACTGCCGGAAATCGTCGTGGTATTCACTCCAGAGCGATG
AAAACGTTTCAGTTTGCTCATGGAAAACGGTGTAACAAGGGTGAACACTATCCCATATCACCAGCTCACC
GTCTTTCATTGCCATACGAAATTCCGGATGAGCATTCATCAGGCGGGCAAGAATGTGAATAAAGGCCGGA
TAAAACTTGTGCTTATTTTTCTTTACGGTCTTTAAAAAGGCCGTAATATCCAGCTGAACGGTCTGGTTAT
AGGTACATTGAGCAACTGACTGAAATGCCTCAAAATGTTCTTTACGATGCCATTGGGATATATCAACGGT
GGTATATCCAGTGATTTTTTTCTCCATTTTAGCTTCCTTAGCTCCTGAAAATCTCGATAACTCAAAAAAT
ACGCCCGGTAGTGATCTTATTTCATTATGGTGAAAGTTGGAACCTCTTACGTGCCCGATCAATCATGACC
AAAATCCCTTAACGTGAGTTTTCGTTCCACTGAGCGTCAGACCCCGTAGAAAAGATCAAAGGATCTTCTT
GAGATCCTTTTTTTCTGCGCGTAATCTGCTGCTTGCAAACAAAAAAACCACCGCTACCAGCGGTGGTTTG
TTTGCCGGATCAAGAGCTACCAACTCTTTTTCCGAAGGTAACTGGCTTCAGCAGAGCGCAGATACCAAAT
ACTGTTCTTCTAGTGTAGCCGTAGTTAGGCCACCACTTCAAGAACTCTGTAGCACCGCCTACATACCTCG
CTCTGCTAATCCTGTTACCAGTGGCTGCTGCCAGTGGCGATAAGTCGTGTCTTACCGGGTTGGACTCAAG
ACGATAGTTACCGGATAAGGCGCAGCGGTCGGGCTGAACGGGGGGTTCGTGCACACAGCCCAGCTTGGAG
CGAACGACCTACACCGAACTGAGATACCTACAGCGTGAGCTATGAGAAAGCGCCACGCTTCCCGAAGGGA
GAAAGGCGGACAGGTATCCGGTAAGCGGCAGGGTCGGAACAGGAGAGCGCACGAGGGAGCTTCCAGGGGG
AAACGCCTGGTATCTTTATAGTCCTGTCGGGTTTCGCCACCTCTGACTTGAGCGTCGATTTTTGTGATGC
TCGTCAGGGGGGCGGAGCCTATGGAAAAACGCCAGCAACGCGGCCTTTTTACGGTTCCTGGCCTTTTGCT
GGCCTTTTGCTCACATGTTCTTTCCTGCGTTATCCCCTGATTCTGTGGATAACCGTAG
Features (pLannotate 1.2.2; 6 found; start..end, strand, type, name):
     15..131     +  CDS            MRL1 (fragment): MRL1_YEAST - Experimental evidence at protein level: Swiss-Prot protein existence level 1. Sorting receptor involved in the transport of vacuolar enzymes from the Golgi complex to the vacuole. Involved in the delivery and maturation of PEP4 (vacuolar proteinase A) and PRB1 (vacuolar proteinase B). From Saccharomyces cerevisiae (strain ATCC 204508 / S288c) (Baker's yeast).
    293..700     +  promoter       TEF1 promoter: S. cerevisiae TEF1; promoter for EF-1α
    733..767     -  terminator     lambda t0 terminator: minimal transcription terminator from phage lambda (Scholtissek and Grosse, 1987)
    841..1497    -  CDS            cat: CAT_ECOLX - Experimental evidence at protein level: Swiss-Prot protein existence level 1. This enzyme is an effector of chloramphenicol resistance in bacteria. From Escherichia coli. This protein is used as a marker in many commonly used cloning vectors, such as pACYC184.
   1498..1595    -  promoter       cat promoter: promoter of the E. coli cat gene encoding chloramphenicol acetyltransferase
   1679..2267    +  rep_origin     ori: high-copy-number ColE1/pMB1/pBR322/pUC origin of replication
