[The description below was written by a language model from this plasmid's Addgene catalogue record and pLannotate feature annotations shown in this document.]
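Description:
pMY.005 is a small (about 2.4 kb) part plasmid built on pYTK001, the entry vector of the yeast modular cloning toolkit, and it stores the Saccharomyces cerevisiae TEF1 promoter as a reusable building block for assembling yeast expression cassettes. It is catalogued as a yeast expression vector, but the annotated features show only bacterial maintenance functions: a high-copy ColE1/pUC-type origin of replication and a chloramphenicol acetyltransferase (cat) gene driven by its native promoter and followed by a lambda t0 terminator. No yeast origin, centromere or auxotrophic marker is annotated, consistent with a part-storage plasmid that is propagated in E. coli and not maintained in yeast on its own.

The payload is the wild-type TEF1 promoter, which drives the gene for translation elongation factor EF-1α and is widely used as a strong constitutive promoter in budding yeast. The annotation places the recognised promoter element across roughly 400 bp, preceded by a short fragment matching the MRL1 coding sequence. This fragment most likely reflects native yeast genomic sequence carried along upstream of the promoter and not an intended coding insert, though the record does not comment on it. The stated purpose indicates that this version of the promoter part is designed for expression cassettes in which the downstream protein carries an N-terminal tag, meaning it is presumably meant to be joined to a tag module instead of directly to a coding sequence. The record does not give the flanking assembly sites or overhangs. The plasmid belongs to a modular cloning system for constructing multigene vectors for baculovirus and yeast expression.
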