Addgene plasmid #228684: pMY.005
Purpose: pTEF1 Promoter for yeast expression with Nterminal tag
Depositing lab: Chen Davidovich. Depositing organization: Monash University. Publication: Modular cloning of multigene vectors for the baculovirus system and yeast. Lai Z, Flanigan SF, Boudes M, Davidovich C. J Mol Biol. 2025 Jan 13:168943. doi: 10.1016/j.jmb.2025.168943. PubMed 39814169.
Backbone
  Vector backbone: pYTK001
  Vector type: Yeast Expression
Growth in bacteria
  Bacterial resistance: Chloramphenicol, 25 μg/mL
  Growth temperature: 37°C
  Growth strain: DH5alpha
  Copy number: High Copy
Gene/Insert
  Gene/Insert name: pTEF1
  Species: S. cerevisiae (budding yeast)
  Mutation: WT
  Cloning method: Restriction Enzyme; 5′ cloning site Unknown (unknown if destroyed)
Terms and licenses: Academic/Nonprofit Terms; Industry Terms: Not Available to Industry
How to cite: pMY.005 was a gift from Chen Davidovich (Addgene plasmid # 228684 ; http://n2t.net/addgene:228684 ; RRID:Addgene_228684)
